>Addgene plasmid #178997 | pBBK13 pCAS-Tyr-[gRNA: 3=XII-2] (SplitKanR, AmpR) | addgene full sequence | sequence record 360709 | Addgene NGS Result
CGAAGCATCTGTGCTTCATTTTGTAGAACAAAAATGCAACGCGAGAGCGCTAATTTTTCAAACAAAGAAT
CTGAGCTGCATTTTTACAGAACAGAAATGCAACGCGAAAGCGCTATTTTACCAACGAAGAATCTGTGCTT
CATTTTTGTAAAACAAAAATGCAACGCGAGAGCGCTAATTTTTCAAACAAAGAATCTGAGCTGCATTTTT
ACAGAACAGAAATGCAACGCGAGAGCGCTATTTTACCAACAAAGAATCTATACTTCTTTTTTGTTCTACA
AAAATGCATCCCGAGAGCGCTATTTTTCTAACAAAGCATCTTAGATTACTTTTTTTCTCCTTTGTGCGCT
CTATAATGCAGTCTCTTGATAACTTTTTGCACTGTAGGTCCGTTAAGGTTAGAAGAAGGCTACTTTGGTG
TCTATTTTCTCTTCCATAAAAAAAGCCTGACTCCACTTCCCGCGTTTACTGATTACTAGCGAAGCTGCGG
GTGCATTTTTTCAAGATAAAGGCATCCCCGATTATATTCTATACCGATGTGGATTGCGCATACTTTGTGA
ACAGAAAGTGATAGCGTTGATGATTCTTCATTGGTCAGAAAATTATGAACGGTTTCTTCTATTTTGTCTC
TATATACTACGTATAGGAAATGTTTACATTTTCGTATTGTTTTCGATTCACTCTATGAATAGTTCTTACT
ACAATTTTTTTGTCTAAAGAGTAATACTAGAGATAAACATAAAAAATGTAGAGGTCGAGTTTAGATGCAA
GTTCAAGGAGCGAAAGGTGGATGGGTAGGTTATATAGGGATATAGCACAGAGATATATAGCAAAGAGATA
CTTTTGAGCAATGTTTGTGGAAGCGGTATTCGCAATATTTTAGTAGCCCGTTACAGTCCGGTGCGTTTTT
GGTTTTTTGAAAGTGCGTCTTCAGAGCGCTTTTGGTTTTCAAAAGCGCTCTGAAGTTCCTATACTTTCTA
GAGAATAGGAACTTCGGAATAGGAACTTCAAAGCGTTTCCGAAAACGAGCGCTTCCGAAAATGCAACGCG
AGCTGCGCACATACAGCTCACTGTTCACGTCGCACCTATATCTGCGTGTTGCCTGTATATATATATACAT
GAGAAGAACGGCATAGTGCGTGTTTATGCTTAAATGCGTATATGTGTTATGTAGTATACTCTTTCTTCAA
CAATTAAATACTCTCGGTAGCCAAGTTGGTTTAAGGCGCAAGACTGTAATTTATCACTACGAAATCTTGA
GATCGGGCGTTCGACTCGCCCCCGGGAGAGATGGCCGGCATGGTCCCAGCCTCCTCGCTGGCGCCGGCTG
GGCAACACCTTCGGGTGGCGAATGGGACTTTTCGAGAGAGTCGCCGATAGTGTTTTAGAGCTAGAAATAG
CAAGTTAAAATAAGGCTAGTCCGTTATCAACTTGAAAAAGTGGCACCGAGTCGGTGCTTTTTTTATTTTT
TGTCACTATTGTTATGTAAAATGCCACCTCTGACAGTATGGAACGCAAACTTCTGTCTAGTGGATATAGG
TCTAGAGATCTGTTTAGCTTGCCTCGTCCCCGCCGGGTCACCCGGCCAGCGACATGGAGGCCCAGAATAC
CCTCCTTGACAGTCTTGACGTGCGCAGCTCAGGGGCATGATGTGACTGTCGCCCGTACATTTAGCCCATA
CATCCCCATGTATAATCATTTGCATCCATACATTTTGATGGCCGCACGGCGCGAAGCAAAAATTACGGCT
CCTCGCTGCAGACCTGCGAGCAGGGAAACGCTCCCCTCACAGACGCGTTGAATTGTCCCCACGCCGCGCC
CCTGTAGAGAAATATAAAAGGTTAGGATTTGCCACTGAGGTTCTTCTTTCATATACTTCCTTTTAAAATC
TTGCTAGGATACAGTTCTCACATCACATCCGAACATAAACAACAATGGGTAAGGAAAAGACTCACGTTTC
GAGGCCGCGATTAAATTCCAACATGGATGCTGATTTATATGGGTATAAATGGGCTCGCGATAATGTCGGG
CAATCAGGTGCGACAATCTATCGATTGTATGGGAAGCCCGATGCGCCAGAGTTGTTTCTGAAACATGGCA
AAGGTAGCGTTGCCAATGATGTTACAGATGAGATGGTCAGACTAAACTGGCTGACGGAATTTATGCCTCT
TCCGACCATCAAGCATTTTATCCGTACTCCTGATGATGCATGGTTACTCACCACTGCGATCCCCGGCAAA
ACAGCATTCCAGGTATTAGAAGAATATCCTGATTCAGGTGAAAATATTGTTGATGCGCTGGCAGTGTTCC
TGCGCCGGTTGCATTCGATTCCTGTTTGTAATTGTCCTTTTAACAGCGATCGCGTATTTCGTCTGGCTCA
GGCGCAATCACGAATGAATAACGGTTTGGTTGATGCGAGTGATTTTGATGACGAGCGTAATGGCTGGCCT
GTTGAACAAGTCTGGAAAGAAATGCATAAGCTTTTGCCATTCTCACCGGATTCAGTCGTCACTCATGGTG
ATTTCTCACTTGATAACCTTATTTTTGACGAGGGGAAATTAATAGGTTGTATTGATGTTGGACGAGTCGG
AATCGACGTCGCTGCCTGCAGGATGGCAAAGGTAGCGTTGCCAATGATGTTACAGATGAGATGGTCAGAC
TAAACTGGCTGACGGAATTTATGCCTCTTCCGACCATCAAGCATTTTATCCGTACTCCTGATGATGCATG
GTTACTCACCACTGCGATCCCCGGCAAAACAGCATTCCAGGTATTAGAAGAATATCCTGATTCAGGTGAA
AATATTGTTGATGCGCTGGCAGTGTTCCTGCGCCGGTTGCATTCGATTCCTGTTTGTAATTGTCCTTTTA
ACAGCGATCGCGTATTTCGTCTGGCTCAGGCGCAATCACGAATGAATAACGGTTTGGTTGATGCGAGTGA
TTTTGATGACGAGCGTAATGGCTGGCCTGTTGAACAAGTCTGGAAAGAAATGCATAAGCTTTTGCCATTC
TCACCGGATTCAGTCGTCACTCATGGTGATTTCTCACTTGATAACCTTATTTTTGACGAGGGGAAATTAA
TAGGTTGTATTGATGTTGGACGAGTCGGAATCGCAGACCGATACCAGGATCTTGCCATCCTATGGAACTG
CCTCGGTGAGTTTTCTCCTTCATTACAGAAACGGCTTTTTCAAAAATATGGTATTGATAATCCTGATATG
AATAAATTGCAGTTTCATTTGATGCTCGATGAGTTTTTCTAATCAGTACTGACAATAAAAAGATTCTTGT
TTTCAAGAACTTGTCATTTGTATAGTTTTTTTATATTGTAGTTGTTCTATTTTAATCAAATGTTAGCGTG
ATTTATATTTTTTTTCGCCTCGACATCATCTGCCCAGATGCGAAGTTAAGTGCGCAGAAAGTAATATCAT
GCGTCAATCGTATGTGAATGCTGGTCGCTATACTGCTGTCGATTCGATACTAACGCCGCCATCCAGTGTC
GAAAACGAGCTCTCGAGAACCCTTAATCAAAAAGGATCTTCACCTAGATCCTTTTAAATTAAAAATGAAG
TTTTAAATCAATCTAAAGTATATATGAGTAAACTTGGTCTGACAGTTACCAATGCTTAATCAGTGAGGCA
CCTATCTCAGCGATCTGTCTATTTCGTTCATCCATAGTTGCCTGACTCCCCGTCGTGTAGATAACTACGA
TACGGGAGGGCTTACCATCTGGCCCCAGTGCTGCAATGATACCGCGGGACCCACGCTCACCGGCTCCAGA
TTTATCAGCAATAAACCAGCCAGCCGGAAGGGCCGAGCGCAGAAGTGGTCCTGCAACTTTATCCGCCTCC
ATCCAGTCTATTAATTGTTGCCGGGAAGCTAGAGTAAGTAGTTCGCCAGTTAATAGTTTGCGCAACGTTG
TTGCCATTGCTACAGGCATCGTGGTGTCACGCTCGTCGTTTGGTATGGCTTCATTCAGCTCCGGTTCCCA
ACGATCAAGGCGAGTTACATGATCCCCCATGTTGTGCAAAAAAGCGGTTAGCTCCTTCGGTCCTCCGATC
GTTGTCAGAAGTAAGTTGGCCGCAGTGTTATCACTCATGGTTATGGCAGCACTGCATAATTCTCTTACTG
TCATGCCATCCGTAAGATGCTTTTCTGTGACTGGTGAGTACTCAACCAAGTCATTCTGAGAATAGTGTAT
GCGGCGACCGAGTTGCTCTTGCCCGGCGTCAATACGGGATAATACCGCGCCACATAGCAGAACTTTAAAA
GTGCTCATCATTGGAAAACGTTCTTCGGGGCGAAAACTCTCAAGGATCTTACCGCTGTTGAGATCCAGTT
CGATGTAACCCACTCGTGCACCCAACTGATCTTCAGCATCTTTTACTTTCACCAGCGTTTCTGGGTGAGC
AAAAACAGGAAGGCAAAATGCCGCAAAAAAGGGAATAAGGGCGACACGGAAATGTTGAATACTCATACTC
TTCCTTTTTCAATATTATTGAAGCATTTATCAGGGTTATTGTCTCATGAGCGGATACATATTTGAATGTA
TTTAGAAAAATAAACAAATAGGGGTTCGTCGACAGTCGAACAAGAAGCAGGCAAAGTTTAGAGCACTGCC
CCTCCGCACTCAAAAAAGAAAAAACTAGGAGGAAAATAAAATTCTCAACCACACAAACACATAAACACAT
ACAAATACAAATACAAGCTTATTTACTTGACATCGCGCGATCTTCCACTATTCAGCGCCGTCCGCCCTCT
CTCGTGTTTTTTGTTTACGCGACAACTATGCGAAATCCGGAGCAACGGGCAACCGTTTGGGGAAAGACCA
CACCCACGCGCGATCGCCATGGCAACGAGGTCGCACACGCCCCACACCCAGACCTCCCTGCGAGCGGGCA
TGGGTACAATGTCCCCGTTGCCACAGACACCACTTCGTAGCACAGCGCAGAGCGTAGCGTGTTGTTGCTG
CTGACAAAAGAAAATTTTTCTTAGCAAAGCAAAGGAGGGGAAGCACGGGCAGATAGCACCGTACCATACC
CTTGGAAACTCGAAATGAACGAAGCAGGAAATGAGAGAATGAGAGTTTTGTAGGTATATATAGCGGTAGT
GTTTGCGCGTTACCATCATCTTCTGGATCTATCTATTGTTCTTTTCCTCATCACTTTCCCCTTTTTCGCT
CTTCTTCTTGTCTTTTATTTCTTTCTTTTTTTTAATTGTTCCCTCGATTGGCTATCTACCAAAGAATCCA
AACTTAATACACGTATTTATTTGTCCAATTACCATGGATAAGAAATACTCAATAGGCTTAGATATCGGCA
CAAATAGCGTCGGATGGGCGGTGATCACTGATGAATATAAGGTTCCGTCTAAAAAGTTCAAGGTTCTGGG
AAATACAGACCGCCACAGTATCAAAAAAAATCTTATAGGGGCTCTTTTATTTGACAGTGGAGAGACAGCG
GAAGCGACTCGACTCAAACGGACAGCTCGTAGAAGGTATACACGTCGGAAGAATCGTATTTGTTATCTAC
AGGAGATTTTTTCAAATGAGATGGCGAAAGTAGATGATAGTTTCTTTCATCGACTTGAAGAGTCTTTTTT
GGTGGAAGAAGACAAGAAGCATGAACGTCATCCTATTTTTGGAAATATAGTAGATGAAGTTGCTTATCAT
GAGAAATATCCAACTATCTATCATCTGCGAAAAAAATTGGTAGATTCTACTGATAAAGCGGATTTGCGCT
TAATCTATTTGGCCTTAGCGCATATGATTAAGTTTCGTGGTCATTTTTTGATTGAGGGAGATTTAAATCC
TGATAATAGTGATGTGGACAAACTATTTATCCAGTTGGTACAAACCTACAATCAATTATTTGAAGAAAAC
CCTATTAACGCAAGTGGAGTAGATGCTAAAGCGATTCTTTCTGCACGATTGAGTAAATCAAGACGATTAG
AAAATCTCATTGCTCAGCTCCCCGGTGAGAAGAAAAATGGCTTATTTGGGAATCTCATTGCTTTGTCATT
GGGTTTGACCCCTAATTTTAAATCAAATTTTGATTTGGCAGAAGATGCTAAATTACAGCTTTCAAAAGAT
ACTTACGATGATGATTTAGATAATTTATTGGCGCAAATTGGAGATCAATATGCTGATTTGTTTTTGGCAG
CTAAGAATTTATCAGATGCTATTTTACTTTCAGATATCCTAAGAGTAAATACTGAAATAACTAAGGCTCC
CCTATCAGCTTCAATGATTAAACGCTACGATGAACATCATCAAGACTTGACTCTTTTAAAAGCTTTAGTT
CGACAACAACTTCCAGAAAAGTATAAAGAAATCTTTTTTGATCAATCAAAAAACGGATATGCAGGTTATA
TTGATGGGGGAGCTAGCCAAGAAGAATTTTATAAATTTATCAAACCAATTTTAGAAAAAATGGATGGTAC
TGAGGAATTATTGGTGAAACTAAATCGTGAAGATTTGCTGCGCAAGCAACGGACCTTTGACAACGGCTCT
ATTCCCCATCAAATTCACTTGGGTGAGCTGCATGCTATTTTGAGAAGACAAGAAGACTTTTATCCATTTT
TAAAAGACAATCGTGAGAAGATTGAAAAAATCTTGACTTTTCGAATTCCTTATTATGTTGGTCCATTGGC
GCGTGGCAATAGTCGTTTTGCATGGATGACTCGGAAGTCTGAAGAAACAATTACCCCATGGAATTTTGAA
GAAGTTGTCGATAAAGGTGCTTCAGCTCAATCATTTATTGAACGCATGACAAACTTTGATAAAAATCTTC
CAAATGAAAAAGTACTACCAAAACATAGTTTGCTTTATGAGTATTTTACGGTTTATAACGAATTGACAAA
GGTCAAATATGTTACTGAAGGAATGCGAAAACCAGCATTTCTTTCAGGTGAACAGAAGAAAGCCATTGTT
GATTTACTCTTCAAAACAAATCGAAAAGTAACCGTTAAGCAATTAAAAGAAGATTATTTCAAAAAAATAG
AATGTTTTGATAGTGTTGAAATTTCAGGAGTTGAAGATAGATTTAATGCTTCATTAGGTACCTACCATGA
TTTGCTAAAAATTATTAAAGATAAAGATTTTTTGGATAATGAAGAAAATGAAGATATCTTAGAGGATATT
GTTTTAACATTGACCTTATTTGAAGATAGGGAGATGATTGAGGAAAGACTTAAAACATATGCTCACCTCT
TTGATGATAAGGTGATGAAACAGCTTAAACGTCGCCGTTATACTGGTTGGGGACGTTTGTCTCGAAAATT
GATTAATGGTATTAGGGATAAGCAATCTGGCAAAACAATATTAGATTTTTTGAAATCAGATGGTTTTGCC
AATCGCAATTTTATGCAGCTGATCCATGATGATAGTTTGACATTTAAAGAAGACATTCAAAAAGCACAAG
TGTCTGGACAAGGCGATAGTTTACATGAACATATTGCAAATTTAGCTGGTAGCCCTGCTATTAAAAAAGG
TATTTTACAGACTGTAAAAGTTGTTGATGAATTGGTCAAAGTAATGGGGCGGCATAAGCCAGAAAATATC
GTTATTGAAATGGCACGTGAAAATCAGACAACTCAAAAGGGCCAGAAAAATTCGCGAGAGCGTATGAAAC
GAATCGAAGAAGGTATCAAAGAATTAGGAAGTCAGATTCTTAAAGAGCATCCTGTTGAAAATACTCAATT
GCAAAATGAAAAGCTCTATCTCTATTATCTCCAAAATGGAAGAGACATGTATGTGGACCAAGAATTAGAT
ATTAATCGTTTAAGTGATTATGATGTCGATCACATTGTTCCACAAAGTTTCCTTAAAGACGATTCAATAG
ACAATAAGGTCTTAACGCGTTCTGATAAAAATCGTGGTAAATCGGATAACGTTCCAAGTGAAGAAGTAGT
CAAAAAGATGAAAAACTATTGGAGACAACTTCTAAACGCCAAGTTAATCACTCAACGTAAGTTTGATAAT
TTAACGAAAGCTGAACGTGGAGGTTTGAGTGAACTTGATAAAGCTGGTTTTATCAAACGCCAATTGGTTG
AAACTCGCCAAATCACTAAGCATGTGGCACAAATTTTGGATAGTCGCATGAATACTAAATACGATGAAAA
TGATAAACTTATTCGAGAGGTTAAAGTGATTACCTTAAAATCTAAATTAGTTTCTGACTTCCGAAAAGAT
TTCCAATTCTATAAAGTACGTGAGATTAACAATTACCATCATGCCCATGATGCGTATCTAAATGCCGTCG
TTGGAACTGCTTTGATTAAGAAATATCCAAAACTTGAATCGGAGTTTGTCTATGGTGATTATAAAGTTTA
TGATGTTCGTAAAATGATTGCTAAGTCTGAGCAAGAAATAGGCAAAGCAACCGCAAAATATTTCTTTTAC
TCTAATATCATGAACTTCTTCAAAACAGAAATTACACTTGCAAATGGAGAGATTCGCAAACGCCCTCTAA
TCGAAACTAATGGGGAAACTGGAGAAATTGTCTGGGATAAAGGGCGAGATTTTGCCACAGTGCGCAAAGT
ATTGTCCATGCCCCAAGTCAATATTGTCAAGAAAACAGAAGTACAGACAGGCGGATTCTCCAAGGAGTCA
ATTTTACCAAAAAGAAATTCGGACAAGCTTATTGCTCGTAAAAAAGACTGGGATCCAAAAAAATATGGTG
GTTTTGATAGTCCAACGGTAGCTTATTCAGTCCTAGTGGTTGCTAAGGTGGAAAAAGGGAAATCGAAGAA
GTTAAAATCCGTTAAAGAGTTACTAGGGATCACAATTATGGAAAGAAGTTCCTTTGAAAAAAATCCGATT
GACTTTTTAGAAGCTAAAGGATATAAGGAAGTTAAAAAAGACTTAATCATTAAACTACCTAAATATAGTC
TTTTTGAGTTAGAAAACGGTCGTAAACGGATGCTGGCTAGTGCCGGAGAATTACAAAAAGGAAATGAGCT
GGCTCTGCCAAGCAAATATGTGAATTTTTTATATTTAGCTAGTCATTATGAAAAGTTGAAGGGTAGTCCA
GAAGATAACGAACAAAAACAATTGTTTGTGGAGCAGCATAAGCATTATTTAGATGAGATTATTGAGCAAA
TCAGTGAATTTTCTAAGCGTGTTATTTTAGCAGATGCCAATTTAGATAAAGTTCTTAGTGCATATAACAA
ACATAGAGACAAACCAATACGTGAACAAGCAGAAAATATTATTCATTTATTTACGTTGACGAATCTTGGA
GCTCCCGCTGCTTTTAAATATTTTGATACAACAATTGATCGTAAACGATATACGTCTACAAAAGAAGTTT
TAGATGCCACTCTTATCCATCAATCCATCACTGGTCTTTATGAAACACGCATTGATTTGAGTCAGCTAGG
AGGTGACGGTGGAGGGCCAAAAAAGAAAAGAAAAGTTGAAGATGCTTCTGCTCATCATCACCATCACCAT
CACCATTAAATCCGCTCTAACCGAAAAGGAAGGAGTTAGACAACCTGAAGTCTAGGTCCCTATTTATTTT
TTTATAGTTATGTTAGTATTAAGAACGTTATTTATATTTCAAATTTTTCTTTTTTTTCTGTACAGACGCG
TGTACGCATGTAACATTATACTGAAAACCTTGCTTGAGAAGGTTTTGGGACGCTCGAAGTGAGCAAAAGG
CCAGCAAAAGGCCAGGAACCGTAAAAAGGCCGCGTTGCTGGCGTTTTTCCATAGGCTCCGCCCCCCTGAC
GAGCATCACAAAAATCGACGCTCAAGTCAGAGGTGGCGAAACCCGACAGGACTATAAAGATACCAGGCGT
TTCCCCCTGGAAGCTCCCTCGTGCGCTCTCCTGTTCCGACCCTGCCGCTTACCGGATACCTGTCCGCCTT
TCTCCCTTCGGGAAGCGTGGCGCTTTCTCATAGCTCACGCTGTAGGTATCTCAGTTCGGTGTAGGTCGTT
CGCTCCAAGCTGGGCTGTGTGCACGAACCCCCCGTTCAGCCCGACCGCTGCGCCTTATCCGGTAACTATC
GTCTTGAGTCCAACCCGGTAAGACACGACTTATCGCCACTGGCAGCAGCCACTGGTAACAGGATTAGCAG
AGCGAGGTATGTAGGCGGTGCTACAGAGTTCTTGAAGTGGTGGCCTAACTACGGCTACACTAGAAGAACA
GTATTTGGTATCTGCGCTCTGCTGAAGCCAGTTACCTTCGGAAAAAGAGTTGGTAGCTCTTGATCCGGCA
AACAAACCACCGCTGGTAGCGGTGGTTTTTTTGTTTGCAAGCAGCAGATTACGCGCAGAAAAAAAGGATC
TCAAGAAGATCCTTTGATCTTTTCTAC
Features (pLannotate 1.2.2; 13 found; start..end, strand, type, name):
      1..1159    -  rep_origin     2μ ori: yeast 2μ plasmid origin of replication
   1200..1288    +  ncRNA          tRNA: Accession: RF00005 - tRNA
   1382..1457    +  misc_RNA       gRNA scaffold: guide RNA scaffold for the Streptococcus pyogenes CRISPR/Cas9 system
   1591..2595    +  gene           kanMX (fragment): yeast selectable marker conferring kanamycin resistance (Wach et al., 1994)
   2613..3262    +  CDS            KanR (fragment): aminoglycoside phosphotransferase; aph(3')-Ia; confers resistance to kanamycin
   3268..3465    +  terminator     TEF terminator: Ashbya gossypii TEF terminator
   3616..4476    -  CDS            AmpR: β-lactamase; bla; confers resistance to ampicillin, carbenicillin, and related antibiotics
   4477..4568    -  promoter       AmpR promoter: bla
   4716..5129    -  CDS            YJC7_YEAST: Protein predicted: Swiss-Prot protein existence level 4. From Saccharomyces cerevisiae (strain ATCC 204508 / S288c) (Baker's yeast).
   5284..9387    +  CDS            cas9: CAS9_STRP1 - Also known as csn1 From Streptococcus pyogenes serotype M1.
   9436..9456    +  CDS            7xHis: 6xHis affinity tag
   9460..9649    +  terminator     CYC1 terminator: S. cerevisiae CYC1; transcription terminator for CYC1
   9706..10294   -  rep_origin     ori: high-copy-number ColE1/pMB1/pBR322/pUC origin of replication
