[The description below was written by a language model from this plasmid's Addgene catalogue record and pLannotate feature annotations shown in this document.]
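Description:
pBBK13 pCAS-Tyr-[gRNA: 3=XII-2] is a yeast–E. coli shuttle plasmid of about 10.3 kb that expresses Streptococcus pyogenes Cas9 together with a pre-cloned guide RNA for genome editing in yeast. It belongs to the Markerless Yeast Localization and Overexpression (MyLO) CRISPR-Cas9 toolkit. It is built on a 2-micron/pUC backbone. The high-copy ColE1/pUC origin and a β-lactamase gene with its own promoter provide propagation and ampicillin selection in bacteria, while the 2μ origin maintains the plasmid episomally at high copy in yeast.

The Cas9 coding sequence is followed by a His tag and the CYC1 terminator. The feature table does not annotate a promoter for it, although the region immediately upstream matches a Saccharomyces cerevisiae sequence (annotated as a predicted ORF on the opposite strand), which may correspond to the promoter region. The guide cassette consists of a tRNA element upstream of the S. pyogenes gRNA scaffold. The "Tyr" in the name suggests a tyrosine tRNA, an arrangement generally used to drive Pol III transcription and release the mature guide by tRNA processing. The spacer was inserted by BsaI Golden Gate cloning and is designated XII-2, apparently a chromosomal integration locus, though the record does not define the site further.

Yeast selection uses "SplitKanR". The annotation shows kanMX as two adjacent fragments (a kanMX fragment and a separate KanR coding fragment) ending in the Ashbya gossypii TEF terminator, rather than one continuous marker. The record does not explain how this split design works. The plasmid is intended to direct Cas9 cutting at XII-2 so that cassettes can be integrated there without leaving a marker in the genome.
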