Addgene plasmid #178997: pBBK13 pCAS-Tyr-[gRNA: 3=XII-2] (SplitKanR, AmpR)
Purpose: Sp.Cas9 and gRNA yeast expression vector with XII-2 gRNA pre-cloned. Selection =SplitKanamycin resistance
Depositing lab: Vincent Martin. Depositing organization: Concordia University. Publication: The MyLo CRISPR-Cas9 Toolkit: A Markerless Yeast Localization and Overexpression CRISPR-Cas9 Toolkit. Bean BDM, Whiteway M, Martin VJJ. G3 (Bethesda). 2022 Jun 16. pii: 6609175. doi: 10.1093/g3journal/jkac154. PubMed 35708612.
Backbone
  Vector backbone: 2-micron/pUC
  Vector type: Yeast Expression, CRISPR, Synthetic Biology
Growth in bacteria
  Bacterial resistance: Ampicillin, 100 μg/mL
  Growth temperature: 37°C
  Growth strain: DH5alpha
  Copy number: High Copy
Gene/Insert
  Gene/Insert name: S. pyogenes Cas9
  gRNA/shRNA sequence: TCGAGAGAGTCGCCGATAGT
  Species: Streptococcus pyogenes
  Cloning method: Restriction Enzyme; 5′ cloning site Unknown (unknown if destroyed); 3′ cloning site Unknown (unknown if destroyed)
Terms and licenses: Academic/Nonprofit Terms; Industry Terms: Not Available to Industry
Depositor comments: Part of the Markerless Yeast Localization and Overexpression (MyLO) CRISPR-Cas9 Toolkit. Vector cloned using BsaI Golden Gate cloning
How to cite: pBBK13 pCAS-Tyr-[gRNA: 3=XII-2] (SplitKanR, AmpR) was a gift from Vincent Martin (Addgene plasmid # 178997 ; http://n2t.net/addgene:178997 ; RRID:Addgene_178997)
